>Addgene plasmid #48313 | pET His6 Sumo TEV expression vector with BioBrick polypromoter restriction sites (14-S) | depositor full sequence | sequence record 69795 | Full Sequence
GGCACCATGCATCGATCCCGCGAAATGCGGCCGCTTAATTAAGGCATCAAATAAAACGAAAGGCTCAGTC
GAAAGACTGGGCCTTTCGTTTTATCTGTTGTTTGTCGGTGAGTCCTTCCAGTCTGGGCGAAAGCGCGGTC
GATCAAATTAAGCAGAAGGCCATCCTGACGGATGGCCTTTTTGCGTTTCTATCGATCCCGCGAAATTAAT
ACGACTCACTATAGGCCCCTCTAGAAATAATTTTGTTTAACTTTAAGAAGGAGATATACCATGGGTTCTT
CTCACCATCACCATCACCATATGGCTAGCATGTCGGACTCAGAAGTCAATCAAGAAGCTAAGCCAGAGGT
CAAGCCAGAAGTCAAGCCTGAGACTCACATCAATTTAAAGGTGTCCGATGGATCTTCAGAGATCTTCTTC
AAGATCAAAAAGACCACTCCTTTAAGAAGGCTGATGGAAGCGTTCGCTAAAAGACAGGGTAAGGAAATGG
ACTCCTTAAGATTCTTGTACGACGGTATTAGAATTCAAGCTGATCAGACCCCTGAAGATTTGGACATGGA
GGATAACGATATTATTGAGGCTCACAGAGAACAGATTGGTGGGATCGAGGAAAACCTGTACTTCCAATCC
AATATTGGAAGTGGATAACTGGCTGCTGCCACCGCTGAGCATAGCATAACCCCTTGGGGCCTCTAAACGG
GTCTTGAGGGGTTTTTTGCTGAAAGGAGGAACTATATCAAGTCCCGAAGTAGCTGTCAGACTGCTGGCGA
CCGCCGCAACTAGTGGCGTCATGCGTGCCGTATGGTCTTTCGCCTGTAGACGCCCTACAAGCCGTACTAA
AGTGGAAAGACCCGCAAAAGGTATCGCGATCGCCCTGCAGGGAACTATATCCGACTAGTAGCCCGCCTAA
TGAGCGGGCTTTTTTTTAATTCCCCTATTTGTTTATTTTTCTAAATACATTCAAATATGTATCCGCTCAT
GAGACAATAACCCTGATAAATGCTTCGAAAAAGGAAGAGTATGAGTATTCAACATTTCCGTGTCGCCCTT
ATTCCCTTTTTTGCGGCATTTTGCCTTCCTGTTTTTGCTCACCCAGAAACGCTCGTGAAAGTAAAAGACG
CAGAGGACCAATTGGGGGCACGAGTGGGATACATAGAACTGGACTTGAATAGCGGTAAAATCCTTGAGAG
TTTTCGCCCTGAAGAGCGTTTTCCAATGATGAGCACTTTCAAAGTTCTGCTATGTGGAGCAGTATTATCC
CGTGTAGATGCGGGGCAAGAGCAACTCGGACGACGAATACACTATTCGCAGAATGACTTGGTTGAATACT
CCCCAGTGACAGAAAAGCACCTTACGGACGGAATGACGGTAAGAGAATTATGTAGTGCCGCCATAACGAT
GAGTGATAACACTGCGGCGAACTTACTTCTGACAACCATCGGTGGACCGAAGGAATTAACCGCTTTTTTG
CACAATATGGGAGACCATGTAACTCGCCTTGACCGTTGGGAACCAGAACTGAATGAAGCCATACCAAACG
ACGAGCGAGACACCACAATGCCTGCGGCAATGGCAACAACATTACGCAAACTATTAACTGGCGAACTACT
TACTCTGGCTTCACGGCAACAATTAATAGACTGGCTTGAAGCGGATAAAGTTGCAGGACCACTACTGCGT
TCGGCACTTCCTGCTGGCTGGTTTATTGCTGATAAATCTGGGGCAGGAGAGCGTGGTTCACGGGGTATCA
TTGCCGCACTTGGACCAGATGGTAAGCCTTCCCGTATCGTAGTTATCTACACGACGGGTAGTCAGGCAAC
TATGGACGAACGAAATAGACAGATTGCTGAAATAGGGGCTTCACTGATTAAGCATTGGTAAACCGATACA
ATTAAAGGCTCCTTTTGGAGCCTTTTTTTTTGGACGGACCGGTAGAAAAGATCAAAGGATCTTCTTGAGA
TCCTTTTTTTCTGCGCGTAATCTGCTGCTTGCAAACAAAAAAACCACCGCTACCAGCGGTGGTTTGTTTG
CCGGATCAAGAGCTACCAACTCTTTTTCCGAAGGTAACTGGCTTCAGCAGAGCGCAGATACCAAATACTG
TCCTTCTAGTGTAGCCGTAGTTAGGCCACCACTTCAAGAACTCTGTAGCACCGCCTACATACCTCGCTCT
GCTAATCCTGTTACCAGTGGCTGCTGCCAGTGGCGATAAGTCGTGTCTTACCGGGTTGGACTCAAGACGA
TAGTTACCGGATAAGGCGCAGCGGTCGGGCTGAACGGGGGGTTCGTGCACACAGCCCAGCTTGGAGCGAA
CGACCTACACCGAACTGAGATACCTACAGCGTGAGCTATGAGAAAGCGCCACGCTTCCCGAAGGGAGAAA
GGCGGACAGGTATCCGGTAAGCGGCAGGGTCGGAACAGGAGAGCGCACGAGGGAGCTTCCAGGGGGAAAC
GCCTGGTATCTTTATAGTCCTGTCGGGTTTCGCCACCTCTGACTTGAGCGTCGATTTTTGTGATGCTCGT
CAGGGGGGCGGAGCCTATGGAAAAACGCCAGCAACGCGGCCTTTTTACGGTTCCTGGCCTTTTGCTGGCC
TTTTGCTCACATGTTCTTTCCTGCGTTATCCCCTGATTCTGTGGATAACCGTATTACCGCCTTTGAGTGA
GCTGATACCGCTCGCCGCAGCCGAACGACCGAGCGCAGCGAGTCAGTGAGCGAGGAAGCGGAAGAGCGCC
TGATGCGGTATTTTCTCCTTACGCATCTGTGCGGTATTTCACACCGCAATGGTGCACTCTCAGTACAATC
TGCTCTGATGCCGCATAGTTAAGCCAGTATACACTCCGCTATCGCTACGTGACTGGGTCATGGCTGCGCC
CCGACACCCGCCAACACCCGCTGACGCGCCCTGACGGGCTTGTCTGCTCCCGGCATCCGCTTACAGACAA
GCTGTGACCGTCTCCGGGAGCTGCATGTGTCAGAGGTTTTCACCGTCATCACCGAAACGCGCGAGGCAGC
TGCGGTAAAGCTCATCAGCGTGGTCGTGAAGCGATTCACAGATGTCTGCCTGTTCATCCGCGTCCAGCTC
GTTGAGTTTCTCCAGAAGCGTTAATGTCTGGCTTCTGATAAAGCGGGCCATGTTAAGGGCGGTTTTTTCC
TGTTTGGTCACTGATGCCTCCGTGTAAGGGGGATTTCTGTTCATGGGGTAATGATACCGATGAAACGAGA
GAGGATGCTCACGATACGGGTTACTGATGATGAACATGCCCGGTTACTGGAACGTTGTGAGGGTAAACAA
CTGGCGGTATGGATGCGGCGGGACCAGAGAAAAATCACTCAGGGTCAATGCCAGCGCTTCGTTAATACAG
ATGTAGGTGTT
Features (pLannotate 1.2.2; 16 found; start..end, strand, type, name):
     48..94      +  terminator     rrnB T1 terminator: transcription terminator T1 from the E. coli rrnB gene
    154..181     +  terminator     rrnB T2 terminator: transcription terminator T2 from the E. coli rrnB gene
    207..225     +  promoter       T7 promoter: promoter for bacteriophage T7 RNA polymerase
    242..264     +  RBS            RBS: efficient ribosome binding site from bacteriophage T7 gene 10 (Olins and Rangwala, 1989)
    283..300     +  CDS            6xHis: 6xHis affinity tag
    310..602     +  CDS            SUMO (fragment): cleavable ubiquitin-like protein tag; S. cerevisiae SMT3 (truncated)
    610..626     +  CDS            TEV site (fragment): tobacco etch virus (TEV) protease recognition and cleavage site
    650..668     +  CDS            SET1 (fragment): solubility-enhancement tag derived from T7 phage gene 10B
    672..718     +  terminator     T7 terminator: transcription terminator for bacteriophage T7 RNA polymerase
    932..1006    +  promoter       AmpR promoter (fragment): bla
   1021..1878    +  CDS            bla: BLAT_ECOLX - Experimental evidence at protein level: Swiss-Prot protein existence level 1. TEM-type are the most prevalent beta-lactamases in enterobacteria; they hydrolyze the beta-lactam bond in susceptible beta-lactam antibiotics, thus conferring resistance to penicillins and cephalosporins. TEM-3 and TEM-4 are capable of hydrolyzing cefotaxime and ceftazidime. TEM-5 is capable of hydrolyzing ceftazidime. TEM-6 is capable of hydrolyzing ceftazidime and aztreonam. TEM-8/CAZ-2, TEM- 16/CAZ-7 and TEM-24/CAZ-6 are markedly active against ceftazidime. IRT- 4 shows resistance to beta-lactamase in
   1885..1924    +  terminator     fd terminator: central terminator from bacteriophage fd (Otsuka and Kunisawa, 1982)
   1955..2543    +  rep_origin     ori: high-copy-number ColE1/pMB1/pBR322/pUC origin of replication
   2729..2868    -  misc_feature   bom: basis of mobility region from pBR322
   2970..3161    -  CDS            rop: Rop protein, which maintains plasmids at low copy number; rop
   3201..3311    +  CDS            mbeC (fragment): MBEC_ECOLX - Experimental evidence at protein level: Swiss-Prot protein existence level 1. Required for efficient mobilization of ColE1 plasmid and is thus essential to promote the specific transfer of the plasmid during conjugation. Probably functions by inducing DNA bending, helping the MbeA relaxase to melt the DNA around the nic site and cleave the phosphodiester bond. Binds specifically double-stranded DNA (dsDNA) containing the ColE1 oriT but does not recognize the inverted repeat (IR). From Escherichia coli.
