[The description below was written by a language model from this plasmid's Addgene catalogue record and pLannotate feature annotations shown in this document.]
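Description:
pET His6 Sumo TEV expression vector with BioBrick polypromoter restriction sites (14-S) is a compact, 3,371 bp empty pET-type backbone for protein expression in E. coli. It is propagated through a ColE1/pMB1-family origin. The adjacent rop gene and pBR322 bom region are consistent with the low copy number recorded for it. Selection is by ampicillin resistance from a TEM-type bla gene driven by its own promoter and followed by an fd terminator. The short hits annotated as mbeC and as a SET1 tag are fragments and are probably backbone remnants or incidental matches, not functional parts.

The expression cassette is preceded by the rrnB T1 and T2 terminators, which insulate it from upstream transcription. It consists of a T7 promoter, the phage T7 gene 10 ribosome binding site, an N-terminal 6xHis tag, a yeast SMT3-derived SUMO domain, a TEV protease site and then a T7 terminator. No gene is inserted. An open reading frame is added by ligation-independent cloning after the vector is linearised at an SspI site, which gives a fusion whose His6-SUMO tag can be removed with TEV protease.

According to the depositor, the Series-14 vectors address the uneven expression seen when genes are arranged in a polycistronic message. BioBrick-style subcloning instead stacks several cassettes so that each gene keeps its own T7 promoter and RBS. The lac operator normally placed after the T7 promoter was deliberately removed, and none is annotated in the feature table. The depositor found that repeated copies of it destabilised multi-gene plasmids in standard expression strains. The cost of removing it is substantial leaky expression, but the depositor still considers the series useful for co-expressing multi-protein complexes.
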