Addgene plasmid #48313: pET His6 Sumo TEV expression vector with BioBrick polypromoter restriction sites (14-S)
Purpose: (Empty Backbone)
Depositing lab: Scott Gradia. Depositing organization: University of California, Berkeley.
Backbone
  Vector backbone: pET
  Backbone size (bp): 3371
  Vector type: Bacterial Expression
  Tag / fusion protein: His6 (N terminal on backbone); Sumo (N terminal on backbone)
Growth in bacteria
  Bacterial resistance: Ampicillin, 100 μg/mL
  Growth temperature: 37°C
  Growth strain: XL1 Blue
  Copy number: Low Copy
Gene/Insert
  Gene/Insert name: None
Terms and licenses: Academic/Nonprofit Terms; Industry Terms: Not Available to Industry
Depositor comments: This plasmid is an empty vector to be used with a LIC cloning protocol.It has a TEV cleavable His6 Sumo tag on the N-terminus and Amp resistance. To clone into this vector, add LIC fusion tags to the 5' end of your PCR primers. Forward - 5'TACTTCCAATCCAATGCA3' Reverse - 5'TTATCCACTTCCAATGTTATTA3' Linearize the plasmid with SspI and gel purify. When digesting the DNA with T4 polymerase for LIC, use dCTP for insert and dGTP for vector. The Series-14 plasmids were designed to overcome the unpredictable expression patterns of genes from a polycistronic message. As mentioned in the Series-2 and Series-9 polycistronic sections, often genes that express well from a single gene mRNA do not express at the same level when placed in a polycistronic message next to other genes. This effect is likely due to mRNA structure interfering with access to the ribosome binding site. When we first made our polypromoter plasmids we found that we could clone multiple genes together in the Xl1-Blue cells so that each possess a T7 promoter, followed by a Lac operator, followed by a ribosome binding site, followed by your open reading frame (T7-LacO-RBS-yORF). However, these multi-gene polypromoter plasmids were unable to be transformed into an expression strain such as BL-21 or Rosetta2. We then figured out that we needed a RecAexpression strain (like Rosetta-Blues) to successfully propagate our polypromoter plasmids. Although Rosetta-Blue cells propagated our plasmids, expression was not so great and we didn't want to rely on a specialized strain to perform our expression. Finally, we figured out that it was the LacO that follows the T7 promoter that was causing plasmid instability in our polypromoter system. Removal of the LacO allowed us to express our polypromoter plasmids in Rosetta2 cells and we have had much success with these plasmids since. Much like our Series- 2 plasmids, the Series-14 plasmids are going to give a substantial amount of leaky expression. However, even with this shortcoming, we have found Series-14 to be a valuable resource for expressing multi-protein complexes. Cloning into the Series-14 plasmids and subsequent biobrick subcloning is performed exactly as described for the Series-9 plasmids. More information on this vector can be found through http://qb3.berkeley.edu/qb3/macrolab/
How to cite: pET His6 Sumo TEV expression vector with BioBrick polypromoter restriction sites (14-S) was a gift from Scott Gradia (Addgene plasmid # 48313 ; http://n2t.net/addgene:48313 ; RRID:Addgene_48313)
