>Addgene plasmid #48313 | pET His6 Sumo TEV expression vector with BioBrick polypromoter restriction sites (14-S) | addgene partial sequence | sequence record 71598 | rrnB-T1-term-F 5'-ACGAAAGGCTCAGTCGAAAG-3'
TCTGTTGTTTGTCGGTGAGTCCTTCCAGTCTGGGCGAAAGCGCGGTCGATCAAATTAAGCAGAAGGCCAT
CCTGACGGATGGCCTTTTTGCGTTTCTATCGATCCCGCGAAATTAATACGACTCACTATAGGCCCCTCTA
GAAATAATTTTGTTTAACTTTAAGAAGGAGATATACCATGGGTTCTTCTCACCATCACCATCACCATATG
GCTAGCATGTCGGACTCAGAAGTCAATCAAGAAGCTAAGCCAGAGGTCAAGCCAGAAGTCAAGCCTGAGA
CTCACATCAATTTAAAGGTGTCCGATGGATCTTCAGAGATCTTCTTCAAGATCAAAAAGACCACTCCTTT
AAGAAGGCTGATGGAAGCGTTCGCTAAAAGACAGGGTAAGGAAATGGACTCCTTAAGATTCTTGTACGAC
GGTATTAGAATTCAAGCTGATCAGACCCCTGAAGATTTGGACATGGAGGATAACGATATTATTGAGGCTC
ACAGAGAACAGATTGGTGGGATCGAGGAAAACCTGTACTTCCAATCCAATATTGGAAGTGGATAACTGGC
TGCTGCCACCGCTGAGCATAGCATAACCCCTTGGGGCCTCTAAACGGGTCTTGAGGGGTTTTTTGCTGAA
AGGAGGAACTATATCAAGTCCCGAAGTAGCTGTCAGACTGCTGGCGACCGCCGCAACTAGTGGCGTCATG
CGTGCCGTATGGTCTTTCGCCTGTAGACGCCCTACAAGCCGTACTAAAGTGGAAAGACCCGCAAAAGGTA
TCGCGATCGCCCTGCAGGGAACTATATCCGACTAGTAGCCCGCCTAATGAGCGGGCTTTTTTTTAATTCC
CCTATTTGTTTATTTTTCTAAATACATTCAAATATGTATCCGCTCATGAGACAATAACCCTGATAAATGC
TTCGAAAAAGGAAGAGTATGAGTATTCAACATTTCCGTGTCGCCCTTATTCCCTTTTT
